Addgene plasmid #39645: KHBD00550
Depositing lab: Bart Deplancke. Depositing organization: Swiss Federal Institute of Technology (EPFL). Publication: Automated protein-DNA interaction screening of Drosophila regulatory elements. Korneel Hens, Jean-Daniel Feuz, Alina Isakova, Antonina Lagovitina, Andreas Massouras, Julien Bryois, Patrick Callaerts, Susan E. Celniker, Bart Deplancke. Nat Methods. 2011 Oct 30;8(12):1065-70. 10.1038/nmeth.1763 PubMed 22037703.
Backbone
  Vector backbone: pDONR221
  Backbone manufacturer: Invitrogen
  Backbone size w/o insert (bp): 2536
  Vector type: Gateway DONR vector
Growth in bacteria
  Bacterial resistance: Kanamycin, 50 μg/mL
  Growth temperature: 37°C
  Growth strain: DH5alpha
  Copy number: High Copy
Gene/Insert
  Gene/Insert name: CG12245 (alt names: FBgn0014179; gcm; glial cells missing)
  Species: D. melanogaster (fly)
  Insert size (bp): 1512
  Entrez Gene: gcm (a.k.a. Dmel_CG12245, CG12245, Dmel\CG12245, GCM, GCM1, GCMa, Gcm, N7-4, glide, glide/gcm, l(2)N7-4, ucc)
  Promoter: none
  Cloning method: Gateway Cloning
  Sequencing primers: 5′ M13-F20; 3′ M13R
Terms and licenses: Academic/Nonprofit Terms; Industry Terms: Not Available to Industry
Depositor comments: Please note that the ORFs in this collection were cloned open-ended (without a stop codon).
How to cite: KHBD00550 was a gift from Bart Deplancke (Addgene plasmid # 39645 ; http://n2t.net/addgene:39645 ; RRID:Addgene_39645)
