[The description below was written by a language model from this plasmid's Addgene catalogue record.]
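Description:
KHBD00550 is a Gateway entry clone built in the pDONR221 backbone, carrying the open reading frame of the Drosophila melanogaster gene gcm (glial cells missing, CG12245). It is a bacterial cloning plasmid rather than an expression construct: it is maintained at high copy in standard E. coli cloning strains under kanamycin selection, and the record lists no promoter driving the insert. The backbone without insert is recorded as about 2.5 kb and the insert as about 1.5 kb. No feature table is provided, so the exact arrangement of elements is not documented here. As a product of Gateway cloning into a DONR vector, the ORF would be expected to sit between attL recombination sites, with M13 forward and reverse priming sites in the flanking backbone used for sequence verification.

The depositor notes that ORFs in this collection were cloned open-ended, that is, without a stop codon. This allows the gcm coding sequence to be moved by LR recombination into destination vectors that supply their own promoter and add C-terminal as well as N-terminal fusion partners such as tags, reporters or activation domains. Any termination signal must then come from the destination vector. The plasmid belongs to a Drosophila ORF collection associated with work on automated screening of protein-DNA interactions at fly regulatory elements. A gcm entry clone fits that purpose as a transferable source of the ORF for generating fusion constructs for such interaction assays, though the record does not specify particular destination vectors or downstream applications for this individual clone.
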