>Addgene plasmid #39645 | KHBD00550 | depositor partial sequence | sequence record 50085 | KHBD00550 sequence 1512 bps
ATGGTTTTGAACGGCATGCCTATAACAATGCCAGTACCGATGCCAGTGCCCATGCCTGTGCCCAGTCCTC
CGGCCACCAAGTCCCGGGTGGCGATCGACTGGGACATCAACGATTCCAAGATGCCGTCGGTGGGGGAGTT
TGACGATTTCAATGACTGGTCCAACGGACATTGCCGGCTCATCTACTCCGTGCAGAGTGATGAGGCCAGG
AAACATGCCAGCGGTTGGGCCATGCGAAACACCAACAACCACAACGTGAATATCCTAAAGAAGAGCTGCC
TGGGAGTGCTCCTCTGCAGTGCCAAGTGCAAGTTGCCCAATGGAGCCAGTGTGCATCTGAGACCCGCCAT
TTGCGACAAGGCCAGAAGGAAGCAGCAGGGCAAACAGTGTCCCAATAGAAATTGCAATGGTCGCTTGGAA
ATCCAGGCTTGCCGCGGCCACTGCGGCTATCCAGTGACCCACTTCTGGCGCAGGGACGGAAATGGAATCT
ATTTCCAGGCCAAGGGCACCCACGATCACCCCAGACCCGAAGCCAAGGGATCCACGGAAGCCAGGCGACT
TTTGGCAGGAGGAAGACGTGTGCGAAGTTTGGCCGTAATGTTGGCCAGGGAATCGGCGCTGAGCGACAAG
CTGAGTAGCCTGAGACCCACAAAACGGCAGGCCAAGACTCAGTCCATCCAGGAGAGCAAGCGCAGAAGGA
TGGGTGCTTCCGATGTGCTCGAAACCAAGCAGGAGTTAGTGGTGCCACCCACCACCTACCTGCCCACATC
GACGCCCACACATAGCACCAACTTTAATCAATCTCAGGGTTCATATGTCCCAGCAGGACAAGGATCAGTG
ATCAGTCAGTGGAATAGAGAGATTCACTACGAAACGGAGGATCCATGCTATGCCAATGGAATGTACTCCT
ACGATATGCTCCACTCACCTCTCTCAGCGCATAGCTCCACGGGCAGTTATTACCAGGAGAACAAACCGCA
GCAACTGCAGCACTCACAATACCAGCAGCAACTCTCACCGCAGCAACATGTACCAGTCAGCTATGATCCC
AGCCAGCCAATCTCCTCCAGCCTTCAGTGCGGAATGCCTTCGTATGAAATATGCGACGATACGTCCAGTT
TGACCAGCAGCTCGGGCTACTGTTCCGAGGATTATGGCTACTACAATGGATATCTACCCAACTCGCTGGA
CGTGAGCAATGGAAGCCAAAGCCAGAATCTTAGCCAGGATGCAAGTATCTACACAACCAGCTCGGAGATC
TTCAGTGTGTTTGAGTCAACTCTGAATGGCGGAGGGACCAGTGGCGTGGATCTCATCTACGACGAAGCAA
CCGCCTATCAGCAACATCAGCAACAGGGAACTTTTCCGCATCTCACCAATTATCAACAGGAGCCGCAGGA
TCAGATGCAGTCCGCCGACTACTACTACAGCAATACGGGAGTGGACAACTCGTGGAACATTCAAATGGAC
GCGACATATCACCCAGTCAACAGCACGGATCCCATCTATTGC
