>Addgene plasmid #39645 | KHBD00550 | addgene partial sequence | sequence record 51771 | M13Rev
TTGGCAAGCAATAGATGGGATCCGTGCTGTTGACTGGGTGATATGTCGCGTCCATTTGAATGTTCCACGA
GTTGTCCACTCCCGTATTGCTGTAGTAGTAGTCGGCGGACTGCATCTGATCCTGCGGCTCCTGTTGATAA
TTGGTGAGATGCGGAAAAGTTCCCTGTTGCTGATGTTGCTGATAGGCGGTTGCTTCGTCGTAGATGAGAT
CCACGCCACTGGTCCCTCCGCCATTCAGAGTTGACTCAAACACACTGAAGATCTCCGAGCTGGTTGTGTA
GATACTTGCATCCTGGCTAAGATTCTGGCTTTGGCTTCCATTGCTCACGTCCAGCGAGTTGGGTAGATAT
CCATTGTAGTAGCCATAATCCTCGGAACAGTAGCCCGAGCTGCTGGTCAAACTGGACGTATCGTCGCATA
TTTCATACGAAGGCATTCCGCACTGAAGGCTGGAGGAGATTGGCTGGCTGGGATCATAGCTGACTGGTAC
ATGTTGCTGCGGTGAGAGTTGCTGCTGGTATTGTGAGTGCTGCAGTTGCTGCGGTTTGTTCTCCTGGTAA
TAACTGCCCGTGGAGCTATGCGCTGAGAGAGGTGAGTGGAGCATATCGTAGGAGTACATTCCATTGGCAT
AGCATG
